Addgene plasmid #92022: p5C3-T
Purpose: Expresses TALE targeted to sucA with one TEV cut site in its N-terminal domain, anhydrotetracycline inducible TEV protease
Depositing lab: Brian Pfleger. Depositing organization: University of Wisconsin, Madison. Publication: A transcription activator-like effector (TALE) induction system mediated by proteolysis. Copeland MF, Politz MC, Johnson CB, Markley AL, Pfleger BF. Nat Chem Biol. 2016 Apr;12(4):254-60. doi: 10.1038/nchembio.2021. Epub 2016 Feb 8. PubMed 26854666.
Backbone
  Vector backbone: pBT-2
  Total vector size (bp): 6435
  Modifications to backbone: Encodes tetR.
  Vector type: TALEN
Growth in bacteria
  Bacterial resistance: Kanamycin, 50 μg/mL
  Growth temperature: 37°C
  Growth strain: DH5alpha
  Copy number: Low Copy
Gene/Insert 1
  Gene/Insert name: TALE targeting sucA with N-terminal TEV protease cleavage site
  Insert size (bp): 2268
  Tag / fusion protein: FLAG tag (C terminal on insert); 6x His Tag (N terminal on insert)
Gene/Insert 2
  Gene/Insert name: Tobacco Etch Virus Protease (alt name: TEV protease)
  Insert size (bp): 750
  Mutation: S219V
  Tag / fusion protein: 7x His Tag (N terminal on insert); 5x Arginine Tag (C terminal on insert)
Terms and licenses: Academic/Nonprofit Terms; Industry Terms: Not Available to Industry
Depositor comments: TEV protease induction will result in a growth defect if the culture is not outgrown to a suitable density prior to addition of anhydrotetracycline.
How to cite: p5C3-T was a gift from Brian Pfleger (Addgene plasmid # 92022 ; http://n2t.net/addgene:92022 ; RRID:Addgene_92022)
