[The description below was written by a language model from this plasmid's Addgene catalogue record and pLannotate feature annotations shown in this document.]
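Description:
p5C3-T is a low-copy bacterial expression plasmid of about 6.4 kb built on the pBT-2 backbone. It replicates through the broad-host-range pBBR1 origin with its cognate Rep protein and is selected with kanamycin via an aph(3')-Ia resistance gene. Although catalogued under the TALEN vector type, the record describes a TALE DNA-binding protein with no nuclease domain. The two annotated sequence records (depositor and sequencing-derived) show the same set of features in the same order, differing only in their start coordinate and by two nucleotides in length.

The plasmid carries two expression units. In the first, a fragment of the constitutive synthetic J23119 promoter lies upstream of an AvrBs3-derived TALE of roughly 2.3 kb, designed to bind at sucA. This TALE has an N-terminal 6xHis tag, a C-terminal FLAG tag and a single TEV protease recognition site engineered into its N-terminal domain, and its unit ends at the tonB terminator. In the second, the divergent Tn10 tetR/tetA promoter region drives TetR in one direction and, in the other, TEV protease carrying the S219V mutation, with an N-terminal 7xHis tag and a C-terminal five-arginine tag, followed by the soxR terminator.

TetR keeps the protease silent until anhydrotetracycline is added. The induced protease can then cleave the TALE at the engineered site. According to the associated publication title, this forms a proteolysis-mediated TALE induction system, in which cutting the TALE presumably relieves its effect on the targeted gene. The depositor notes that inducing TEV protease causes a growth defect if cultures have not first reached a suitable density.
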