Features (pLannotate 1.2.2; 15 found; start..end, strand, type, name):
      3..816     -  CDS            KanR (fragment): aminoglycoside phosphotransferase; aph(3')-Ia; confers resistance to kanamycin in bacteria or G418 (Geneticin®) in eukaryotes
    817..911     -  promoter       cat promoter (fragment): promoter of the E. coli cat gene encoding chloramphenicol acetyltransferase
    913..1575    -  CDS            pBBR1 Rep: replication protein for the broad-host-range plasmid pBBR1 from Bordetella bronchiseptica
   1576..2238    -  rep_origin     pBBR1 oriV (fragment): replication origin of the broad-host-range plasmid pBBR1 from Bordetella bronchiseptica; requires the pBBR1 Rep protein for replication
   2258..2304    -  terminator     rrnB T1 terminator: transcription terminator T1 from the E. coli rrnB gene
   2349..2972    -  CDS            TetR: tetracycline repressor TetR; tetR from transposon Tn10; TetR binds to the tetracycline operator tetO to inhibit transcription. This inhibition can be relieved by adding tetracycline or doxycycline.
   2991..3046    +  promoter       tetR/tetA promoters: tetR; overlapping promoters for bacterial tetR and tetA
   3090..3109    +  CDS            capTEV™ (fragment): composite tag for in vivo biotinylation, TEV protease cleavage, and 6xHis tagging
   3108..3815    +  CDS            TEV protease: tobacco etch virus protease (Kapust et al., 2001)
   3834..3896    -  rep_origin     pBBR1 oriV (fragment): replication origin of the broad-host-range plasmid pBBR1 from Bordetella bronchiseptica; requires the pBBR1 Rep protein for replication
   3902..3938    +  terminator     soxR terminator: bidirectional E. coli soxR transcription terminator
   3989..4010    +  misc_feature   BioBrick prefix: BioBrick prefix for parts that do not start with "ATG"
   4011..4035    +  promoter       J23119(SpeI) promoter (fragment): bacterial promoter (Registry of Standard Biological Parts BBa J23119) modified to end with an SpeI site
   4107..6326    +  CDS            avrBs3 (fragment): AVRB3_XANEU - Experimental evidence at protein level: Swiss-Prot protein existence level 1. Avirulence protein. Acts as a transcription factor in C.annuum plants. In susceptible plants lacking the Bs3 resistance gene induces expression of a number of genes, including genes homologous to a family of auxin-induced genes, alpha-expansin genes, pectate lyase, anthocyanidin glucoside rhamnosyl transferase and at least one transcription factor, UPA20. Their expression leads to plant hypertrophy in mesophyll cells, probably mainly mediated by UPA20 (PubMed:17962565). In resistant plants induces the h
   6388..6419    +  terminator     tonB terminator: bidirectional E. coli tonB-P14 transcription terminator
>Addgene plasmid #92022 | p5C3-T | depositor full sequence | sequence record 176817 | p5C3-T sequence 6435 bps
TCAGAAAAACTCATCGAGCATCAAGTGAAACTGCAATTTATTCATATCAGGATTATCAATACCATATTTT
TGAAAAAGCCGTTTCTGTAATGAAGGAGAAAACTCACCGAGGCAGTTCCATAGGATGGCAAGATCCTGGT
ATCGGTCTGCGATTCCGACTCGTCCAACATCAATACAACCTATTAATTTCCCCTCGTCAAAAATAAGGTT
ATCAAGTGAGAAATCACCATGAGTGACGACTGAATCCGGTGAGAATGGCAAAAGCTTATGCATTTCTTTC
CAGACTTGTTCAACAGGCCAGCCATTACGCTCGTCATCAAAATCACTCGCACCAACCAAACCGTTATTCA
TTCGTGATTGCGCCTGAGCGAGACGAAATACGCGATCGCCGTTAAAAGGACAATTACAAACAGGAATCGA
ATGCAACCGGCGCAGGAACACTGCCAGCGCATCAACAATATTTTCACCTGAATCAGGATATTCTTCTAAT
ACCTGGAATGCTGTTTTCCCTGGGATCGCAGTGGTGAGTAACCATGCATCATCAGGAGTACGGATAAAAT
GCTTGATGGTCGGAAGAGGCATAAATTCCGTCAGCCAGTTTAGCCTGACCATCTCATCTGTAACATCATT
GGCAACGCTACCTTTGCCATGTTTCAGAAACAACTCTGGCGCATCGGGCTTCCCATACAATCGATAGATT
GTCGCACCTGATTGCCCGACATTATCGCGAGCCCATTTATACCCATATAAATCAGCATCCATGTTGGAAT
TTAATCGCGGCCTCGAGCAAGACGTTTCCCGTTGAATATGGCTCATTTTAGCTTCCTTAGCTCCTGAAAA
TCTCGATAACTCAAAAAATACGCCCGGTAGTGATCTTATTTCATTATGGTGAAAGTTGGAACCTCTTACG
TACTACCGGCGCGGCAGCGTGACCCGTGTCGGCGGCTCCAACGGCTCGCCATCGTCCAGAAAACACGGCT
CATCGGGCATCGGCAGGCGCTGCTGCCCGCGCCGTTCCCATTCCTCCGTTTCGGTCAAGGCTGGCAGGTC
TGGTTCCATGCCCGGAATGCCGGGCTGGCTGGGCGGCTCCTCGCCGGGGCCGGTCGGTAGTTGCTGCTCG
CCCGGATACAGGGTCGGGATGCGGCGCAGGTCGCCATGCCCCAACAGCGATTCGTCCTGGTCGTCGTGAT
CAACCACCACGGCGGCACTGAACACCGACAGGCGCAACTGGTCGCGGGGCTGGCCCCACGCCACGCGGTC
ATTGACCACGTAGGCCGACACGGTGCCGGGGCCGTTGAGCTTCACGACGGAGATCCAGCGCTCGGCCACC
AAGTCCTTGACTGCGTATTGGACCGTCCGCAAAGAACGTCCGATGAGCTTGGAAAGTGTCTTCTGGCTGA
CCACCACGGCGTTCTGGTGGCCCATCTGCGCCACGAGGTGATGCAGCAGCATTGCCGCCGTGGGTTTCCT
CGCAATAAGCCCGGCCCACGCCTCATGCGCTTTGCGTTCCGTTTGCACCCAGTGACCGGGCTTGTTCTTG
GCTTGAATGCCGATTTCTCTGGACTGCGTGGCCATGCTTATCTCCATGCGGTAGGGTGCCGCACGGTTGC
GGCACCATGCGCAATCAGCTGCAACTTTTCGGCAGCGCGACAACAATTATGCGTTGCGTAAAAGTGGCAG
TCAATTACAGATTTTCTTTAACCTACGCAATGAGCTATTGCGGGGGGTGCCGCAATGAGCTGTTGCGTAC
CCCCCTTTTTTAAGTTGTTGATTTTTAAGTCTTTCGCATTTCGCCCTATATCTAGTTCTTTGGTGCCCAA
AGAAGGGCACCCCTGCGGGGTTCCCCCACGCCTTCGGCGCGGCTCCCCCTCCGGCAAAAAGTGGCCCCTC
CGGGGCTTGTTGATCGACTGCGCGGCCTTCGGCCTTGCCCAAGGTGGCGCTGCCCCCTTGGAACCCCCGC
ACTCGCCGCCGTGAGGCTCGGGGGGCAGGCGGGCGGGCTTCGCCTTCGACTGCCCCCACTCGCATAGGCT
TGGGTCGTTCCAGGCGCGTCAAGGCCAAGCCGCTGCGCGGTCGCTGCGCGAGCCTTGACCCGCCTTCCAC
TTGGTGTCCAACCGGCAAGCGAAGCGCGCAGGCCGCAGGCCGGAGGCTTTTCCCCAGAGAAAATTAAAAA
AATTGATGGGGCAAGGCCGCAGGCCGCGCAGTTGGAGCCGGTGGGTATGTGGTCGAAGGCTGGGTAGCGT
TCACCGACAAACAACAGATAAAACGAAAGGCCCAGTCTTTCGACTGAGCCTTTCGTTTTATTTGATGCCT
GGCTCTAGTAGTGATCTACACTAGCACTATCAGTGTTATTAAGACCCACTTTCACATTTAAGTTGTTTTT
CTAATCCGCATATGATCAATTCAAGGCCGAATAAGAAGGCTGGCTCTGCACCTTGGTGATCAAATAATTC
GATAGCTTGTCGTAATAATGGCGGCATACTATCAGTAGTAGGTGTTTCCCTTTCTTCTTTAGCGACTTGA
TGCTCTTGATCTTCCAATACGCAACCTAAAGTAAAATGCCCCACAGCGCTGAGTGCATATAATGCATTCT
CTAGTGAAAAACCTTGTTGGCATAAAAAGGCTAATTGATTTTCGAGAGTTTCATACTGTTTTTCTGTAGG
CCGTGTACCTAAATGTACTTTTGCTCCATCGCGATGACTTAGTAAAGCACATCTAAAACTTTTAGCGTTA
TTACGTAAAAAATCTTGCCAGCTTTCCCCTTCTAAAGGGCAAAAGTGAGTATGGTGCCTATCTAACATCT
CAATGGCTAAGGCGTCGAGCAAAGCCCGCTTATTTTTTACATGCCAATACAATGTAGGCTGCTCTACACC
TAGCTTCTGGGCGAGTTTACGGGTTGTTAAACCTTCGATTCCGACCTCATTAAGCAGCTCTAATGCGCTG
TTAATCACTTTACTTTTATCTAATCTAGACATCATTAATTCCTAATTTTTGTTGACACTCTATCGTTGAT
AGAGTTATTTTACCACTCCCTATCAGTGATAGAGAAAAGAATTCAAAAGATCTTTTAAGAAGGAGATATA
CATATGCATCATCATCATCATCATCATGGAGAAAGCTTGTTTAAGGGGCCGCGTGATTACAACCCGATAT
CGAGCACCATTTGTCATTTGACGAATGAATCTGATGGGCACACAACATCGTTGTATGGTATTGGATTTGG
TCCCTTCATCATTACAAACAAGCACTTGTTTAGAAGAAATAATGGAACACTGTTGGTCCAATCACTACAT
GGTGTATTCAAGGTCAAGAACACCACGACTTTGCAACAACACCTCATTGATGGGAGGGACATGATAATTA
TTCGCATGCCTAAGGATTTCCCACCATTTCCTCAAAAGCTGAAATTTAGAGAGCCACAAAGGGAAGAGCG
CATATGTCTTGTGACAACCAACTTCCAAACTAAGAGCATGTCTAGCATGGTGTCAGACACTAGTTGCACA
TTCCCTTCATCTGATGGCATATTCTGGAAGCATTGGATTCAAACCAAGGATGGGCAGTGTGGCAGTCCAT
TAGTATCAACTAGAGATGGGTTCATTGTTGGTATACACTCAGCATCGAATTTCACCAACACAAACAATTA
TTTCACAAGCGTGCCGAAAAACTTCATGGAATTGTTGACAAATCAGGAGGCGCAGCAGTGGGTTAGTGGT
TGGCGATTAAATGCTGACTCAGTATTGTGGGGGGGCCATAAAGTTTTCATGGTGAAACCTGAAGAGCCTT
TTCAGCCAGTTAAGGAAGCGACTCAACTCATGAATCGTCGTCGCCGTCGCTAAGTCCATCAGCTTGTCCA
GCAGGGTTGTCCACGGGCCGAGCGAAGCGAGCCAGCCGGTGGCCGCGGAACAAAACTAAAGCGCCACAAG
GGCGCTTTAGTTTGTTTTCAGTCCAGTTACGCTGGAGTCTGAGGCTCGTCCTGAATGATATCAAGCTTGA
ATTCGCGGCCGCTTCTAGAGTTGACAGCTAGCTCAGTCCTAGGTACTGTGCTAGCTACTAGATATCGCTC
AATACTGACCAAGGAGGTATCTACAATGCATCACCATCATCACCATGTTGATCTGCGTACCCTGGGTTAT
AGCCAGCAGCAGCAAGAAAAAATCAAACCGAAAGTTCGTAGCACCGTTGCACAGCATCATGAAGCACTGG
TTGGTCATGGTTTTACCCATGCACATATTGTTGCACTGAGCCAGCATCCGGCAGCACTGGGCACCGTTGC
AGTTAAATATCAGGATATGATTGCAGCACTGCCGGAAGCAACCCATGAAGCAATTGTTGGTGTTGGTAAA
CAGTGGTCAGGTGCACGTGCCCTGGAAGCACTGCTGACCGTTGCCGGTGAACTGCGTGGTCCGCCTCTGC
AGCTGGATACCGGTCAGCTGCTGAAAATTGCAAAACGTGGTGGTGTTACCGCAGTTGAAGCAGTTCATGC
ATGGCGTAATGCACTGACCGGTGCACCGCTGAATGGTTCTGGCGAAAACCTGTACTTCCAGTCTGGCTCG
GGTCTGACACCGGAACAGGTGGTGGCTATTGCCAGCAATAATGGTGGCAAACAGGCACTGGAAACCGTTC
AGCGTCTGCTGCCGGTGCTGTGCCAGGCACATGGTTTAACCCCGGCGCAGGTGGTTGCGATTGCAAGCAA
TATTGGCGGTAAACAAGCCCTGGAAACAGTGCAGCGCCTGTTACCTGTCTTATGCCAAGATCATGGCTTG
ACCCCTGACCAAGTGGTCGCCATCGCATCACATGATGGAGGTAAACAGGCCTTAGAAACCGTACAGCGCT
TACTGCCGGTACTGTGCCAGGACCACGGCCTGACGCCAGAGCAGGTGGTAGCGATCGCCTCAAATATTGG
TGGAAAACAGGCGTTAGAGACAGTCCAGCGCCTGCTGCCAGTCCTTTGCCAAGCCCACGGCCTGACTCCG
GCACAGGTGGTGGCAATTGCAAGTCATGATGGGGGTAAACAGGCACTTGAGACAGTTCAACGTTTACTGC
CGGTGCTGTGCCAGGCTCATGGTCTGACGCCCGATCAAGTGGTTGCAATTGCGAGTAATGGCGGTGGCAA
ACAAGCATTAGAAACGGTGCAACGCCTGCTGCCCGTCCTTTGCCAGGACCATGGTTTAACCCCGGATCAG
GTTGTAGCAATTGCGAGTAATATTGGTGGTAAGCAGGCGTTGGAAACTGTGCAAAGACTGCTGCCGGTTC
TGTGCCAAGCACACGGTTTAACGCCAGAACAGGTTGTGGCCATCGCAAGCAACATCGGTGGCAAGCAAGC
GCTTGAAACAGTACAGCGTTTATTACCTGTGCTCTGTCAGGACCACGGTCTTACCCCGGCCCAAGTTGTT
GCCATAGCCAGTAATCATGGCGGAAAGCAGGCTCTGGAAACGGTACAACGTCTGTTACCGGTACTGTGTC
AGGATCATGGATTGACCCCGGCACAGGTTGTCGCGATTGCGTCAAATATCGGAGGCAAGCAGGCCTTGGA
GACAGTGCAGAGATTACTGCCAGTTTTATGTCAAGCACATGGCCTGACACCGGAACAGGTTGTGGCGATT
GCATCTCATGATGGCGGTAAGCAAGCTTTAGAGACTGTTCAGAGACTGCTTCCGGTGCTGTGTCAGGACC
ACGGACTTACGCCTGACCAAGTTGTTGCTATCGCCTCTAACATCGGTGGTAAGCAAGCACTGGAAACTGT
CCAACGCTTACTTCCAGTCCTTTGTCAAGACCACGGCTTAACGCCGGAGCAGGTCGTAGCGATAGCCAGC
AATAATGGTGGTAAACAGGCCCTTGAAACGGTCCAAAGACTTCTGCCTGTCCTGTGTCAAGACCATGGGC
TGACACCTGCCCAGGTAGTGGCCATTGCCTCAAATGGCGGTGGGAAGCAGGCATTAGAAACAGTTCAAAG
ATTATTACCGGTCTTGTGTCAGGCGCATGGGTTGACACCCGAACAAGTCGTGGCGATAGCTTCAAACGGT
GGTGGTCGTCCGGCACTGGAAAGCATTGTTGCACAGCTGAGCCGTCCGGATCCGGCACTGGCAGCACTGA
CCAATGATCATCTGGTTGCACTGGCATGTCTGGGTGGTCGCCCTGCCCTGGATGCAGTTAAAAAAGGTCT
GCCGCATGCACCGGCACTGATTAAACGTACCAATCGTCGTATTCCGGAACGTACCAGCCATCGTGTTGCA
GATCATGCACAGGTTGTTCGTGTTCTGGGTTTTTTTCAGTGTCATAGCCATCCGGCACAGGCATTTGATG
ATGCAATGACCCAGTTTGGTATGAGCGATTATAAAGATGATGATGATAAATAAGGTACCCTAATCATACC
TGACCTCCATAGCAGAAAGTCAAAAACCTCCGACCGGAGGCTTTTGACTTGAGGGGGATCCGCCC
