Features (pLannotate 1.2.2; 15 found; start..end, strand, type, name):
     19..2238    +  CDS            avrBs3 (fragment): AVRB3_XANEU - Experimental evidence at protein level: Swiss-Prot protein existence level 1. Avirulence protein. Acts as a transcription factor in C.annuum plants. In susceptible plants lacking the Bs3 resistance gene induces expression of a number of genes, including genes homologous to a family of auxin-induced genes, alpha-expansin genes, pectate lyase, anthocyanidin glucoside rhamnosyl transferase and at least one transcription factor, UPA20. Their expression leads to plant hypertrophy in mesophyll cells, probably mainly mediated by UPA20 (PubMed:17962565). In resistant plants induces the h
   2300..2331    +  terminator     tonB terminator: bidirectional E. coli tonB-P14 transcription terminator
   2350..3163    -  CDS            KanR (fragment): aminoglycoside phosphotransferase; aph(3')-Ia; confers resistance to kanamycin in bacteria or G418 (Geneticin®) in eukaryotes
   3164..3258    -  promoter       cat promoter (fragment): promoter of the E. coli cat gene encoding chloramphenicol acetyltransferase
   3260..3918    -  CDS            pBBR1 Rep (fragment): replication protein for the broad-host-range plasmid pBBR1 from Bordetella bronchiseptica
   3919..4583    -  rep_origin     pBBR1 oriV (fragment): replication origin of the broad-host-range plasmid pBBR1 from Bordetella bronchiseptica; requires the pBBR1 Rep protein for replication
   4603..4649    -  terminator     rrnB T1 terminator: transcription terminator T1 from the E. coli rrnB gene
   4694..5317    -  CDS            TetR: tetracycline repressor TetR; tetR from transposon Tn10; TetR binds to the tetracycline operator tetO to inhibit transcription. This inhibition can be relieved by adding tetracycline or doxycycline.
   5336..5391    +  promoter       tetR/tetA promoters: tetR; overlapping promoters for bacterial tetR and tetA
   5435..5454    +  CDS            capTEV™ (fragment): composite tag for in vivo biotinylation, TEV protease cleavage, and 6xHis tagging
   5453..6160    +  CDS            TEV protease: tobacco etch virus protease (Kapust et al., 2001)
   6179..6241    -  rep_origin     pBBR1 oriV (fragment): replication origin of the broad-host-range plasmid pBBR1 from Bordetella bronchiseptica; requires the pBBR1 Rep protein for replication
   6247..6283    +  terminator     soxR terminator: bidirectional E. coli soxR transcription terminator
   6334..6355    +  misc_feature   BioBrick prefix: BioBrick prefix for parts that do not start with "ATG"
   6356..6380    +  promoter       J23119(SpeI) promoter (fragment): bacterial promoter (Registry of Standard Biological Parts BBa J23119) modified to end with an SpeI site
>Addgene plasmid #92022 | p5C3-T | addgene full sequence | sequence record 190017 | Addgene NGS Result
CATCACCATCATCACCATGTTGATCTGCGTACCCTGGGTTATAGCCAGCAGCAGCAAGAAAAAATCAAAC
CGAAAGTTCGTAGCACCGTTGCACAGCATCATGAAGCACTGGTTGGTCATGGTTTTACCCATGCACATAT
TGTTGCACTGAGCCAGCATCCGGCAGCACTGGGCACCGTTGCAGTTAAATATCAGGATATGATTGCAGCA
CTGCCGGAAGCAACCCATGAAGCAATTGTTGGTGTTGGTAAACAGTGGTCAGGTGCACGTGCCCTGGAAG
CACTGCTGACCGTTGCCGGTGAACTGCGTGGTCCGCCTCTGCAGCTGGATACCGGTCAGCTGCTGAAAAT
TGCAAAACGTGGTGGTGTTACCGCAGTTGAAGCAGTTCATGCATGGCGTAATGCACTGACCGGTGCACCG
CTGAATGGTTCTGGCGAAAACCTGTACTTCCAGTCTGGCTCGGGTCTGACACCGGAACAGGTGGTGGCTA
TTGCCAGCAATAATGGTGGCAAACAGGCACTGGAAACCGTTCAGCGTCTGCTGCCGGTGCTGTGCCAGGC
ACATGGTTTAACCCCGGCGCAGGTGGTTGCGATTGCAAGCAATATTGGCGGTAAACAAGCCCTGGAAACA
GTGCAGCGCCTGTTACCTGTCTTATGCCAAGATCATGGCTTGACCCCTGACCAAGTGGTCGCCATCGCAT
CACATGATGGAGGTAAACAGGCCTTAGAAACCGTACAGCGCTTACTGCCGGTACTGTGCCAGGACCACGG
CCTGACGCCAGAGCAGGTGGTAGCGATCGCCTCAAATATTGGTGGAAAACAGGCGTTAGAGACAGTCCAG
CGCCTGCTGCCAGTCCTTTGCCAAGCCCACGGCCTGACTCCGGCACAGGTGGTGGCAATTGCAAGTCATG
ATGGGGGTAAACAGGCACTTGAGACAGTTCAACGTTTACTGCCGGTGCTGTGCCAGGCTCATGGTCTGAC
GCCCGATCAAGTGGTTGCAATTGCGAGTAATGGCGGTGGCAAACAAGCATTAGAAACGGTGCAACGCCTG
CTGCCCGTCCTTTGCCAGGACCATGGTTTAACCCCGGATCAGGTTGTAGCAATTGCGAGTAATATTGGTG
GTAAGCAGGCGTTGGAAACTGTGCAAAGACTGCTGCCGGTTCTGTGCCAAGCACACGGTTTAACGCCAGA
ACAGGTTGTGGCCATCGCAAGCAACATCGGTGGCAAGCAAGCGCTTGAAACAGTACAGCGTTTATTACCT
GTGCTCTGTCAGGACCACGGTCTTACCCCGGCCCAAGTTGTTGCCATAGCCAGTAATCATGGCGGAAAGC
AGGCTCTGGAAACGGTACAACGTCTGTTACCGGTACTGTGTCAGGATCATGGATTGACCCCGGCACAGGT
TGTCGCGATTGCGTCAAATATCGGAGGCAAGCAGGCCTTGGAGACAGTGCAGAGATTACTGCCAGTTTTA
TGTCAAGCACATGGCCTGACACCGGAACAGGTTGTGGCGATTGCATCTCATGATGGCGGTAAGCAAGCTT
TAGAGACTGTTCAGAGACTGCTTCCGGTGCTGTGTCAGGACCACGGACTTACGCCTGACCAAGTTGTTGC
TATCGCCTCTAACATCGGTGGTAAGCAAGCACTGGAAACTGTCCAACGCTTACTTCCAGTCCTTTGTCAA
GACCACGGCTTAACGCCGGAGCAGGTCGTAGCGATAGCCAGCAATAATGGTGGTAAACAGGCCCTTGAAA
CGGTCCAAAGACTTCTGCCTGTCCTGTGTCAAGACCATGGGCTGACACCTGCCCAGGTAGTGGCCATTGC
CTCAAATGGCGGTGGGAAGCAGGCATTAGAAACAGTTCAAAGATTATTACCGGTCTTGTGTCAGGCGCAT
GGGTTGACACCCGAACAAGTCGTGGCGATAGCTTCAAACGGTGGTGGTCGTCCGGCACTGGAAAGCATTG
TTGCACAGCTGAGCCGTCCGGATCCGGCACTGGCAGCACTGACCAATGATCATCTGGTTGCACTGGCATG
TCTGGGTGGTCGCCCTGCCCTGGATGCAGTTAAAAAAGGTCTGCCGCATGCACCGGCACTGATTAAACGT
ACCAATCGTCGTATTCCGGAACGTACCAGCCATCGTGTTGCAGATCATGCACAGGTTGTTCGTGTTCTGG
GTTTTTTTCAGTGTCATAGCCATCCGGCACAGGCATTTGATGATGCAATGACCCAGTTTGGTATGAGCGA
TTATAAAGATGATGATGATAAATAAGGTACCCTAATCATACCTGACCTCCATAGCAGAAAGTCAAAAACC
TCCGACCGGAGGCTTTTGACTTGAGGGGGATCCGCCCTCAGAAAAACTCATCGAGCATCAAGTGAAACTG
CAATTTATTCATATCAGGATTATCAATACCATATTTTTGAAAAAGCCGTTTCTGTAATGAAGGAGAAAAC
TCACCGAGGCAGTTCCATAGGATGGCAAGATCCTGGTATCGGTCTGCGATTCCGACTCGTCCAACATCAA
TACAACCTATTAATTTCCCCTCGTCAAAAATAAGGTTATCAAGTGAGAAATCACCATGAGTGACGACTGA
ATCCGGTGAGAATGGCAAAAGCTTATGCATTTCTTTCCAGACTTGTTCAACAGGCCAGCCATTACGCTCG
TCATCAAAATCACTCGCACCAACCAAACCGTTATTCATTCGTGATTGCGCCTGAGCGAGACGAAATACGC
GATCGCCGTTAAAAGGACAATTACAAACAGGAATCGAATGCAACCGGCGCAGGAACACTGCCAGCGCATC
AACAATATTTTCACCTGAATCAGGATATTCTTCTAATACCTGGAATGCTGTTTTCCCTGGGATCGCAGTG
GTGAGTAACCATGCATCATCAGGAGTACGGATAAAATGCTTGATGGTCGGAAGAGGCATAAATTCCGTCA
GCCAGTTTAGCCTGACCATCTCATCTGTAACATCATTGGCAACGCTACCTTTGCCATGTTTCAGAAACAA
CTCTGGCGCATCGGGCTTCCCATACAATCGATAGATTGTCGCACCTGATTGCCCGACATTATCGCGAGCC
CATTTATACCCATATAAATCAGCATCCATGTTGGAATTTAATCGCGGCCTCGAGCAAGACGTTTCCCGTT
GAATATGGCTCATTTTAGCTTCCTTAGCTCCTGAAAATCTCGATAACTCAAAAAATACGCCCGGTAGTGA
TCTTATTTCATTATGGTGAAAGTTGGAACCTCTTACGTACGGCGCGGCAGCGTGACCCGTGTCGGCGGCT
CCAACGGCTCGCCATCGTCCAGAAAACACGGCTCATCGGGCATCGGCAGGCGCTGCTGCCCGCGTCGTTC
CCATTCCTCCGTTTCGGTCAAGGCTGGCAGGTCTGGTTCCATGCCCGGAATGCCGGGCTGGCTGGGCGGC
TCCTCGCCGGGGCCGGTCGGTAGTTGCTGCTCGCCCGGATACAGGGTCGGGATGCGGCGCAGGTCGCCAT
GCCCCAACAGCGATTCGTCCTGGTCGTCGTGATCAACCACCACGGCGGCACTGAACACCGACAGGCGCAA
CTGGTCGCGGGGCTGGCCCCACGCCACGCGGTCATTGACCACGTAGGCCGACACGGTGCCGGGGCCGTTG
AGCTTCACGACGGAGATCCAGCGCTCGGCCACCAAGTCCTTGACTGCGTATTGGACCGTCCGCAAAGAAC
GTCCGATGAGCTTGGAAAGTGTCTTCTGGCTGACCACCACGGCGTTCTGGTGGCCCATCTGCGCCACGAG
GTGATGCAGCAGCATTGCCGCCGTGGGTTTCCTCGCAATAAGCCCGGCCCACGCCTCATGCGCTTTGCGT
TCCGTTTGCACCCAGTGACCGGGCTTGTTCTTGGCTTGAATGCCGATTTCTCTGGACTGCGTGGCCATGC
TTATCTCCATGCGGTAGGGGTGCCGCACGGTTGCGGCACCATGCGCAATCAGCTGCAACTTTTCGGCAGC
GCGACAACAATTATGCGTTGCGTAAAAGTGGCAGTCAATTACAGATTTTCTTTAACCTACGCAATGAGCT
ATTGCGGGGGGTGCCGCAATGAGCTGTTGCGTACCCCCCTTTTTTAAGTTGTTGATTTTTAAGTCTTTCG
CATTTCGCCCTATATCTAGTTCTTTGGTGCCCAAAGAAGGGCACCCCTGCGGGGTTCCCCCACGCCTTCG
GCGCGGCTCCCCCTCCGGCAAAAAGTGGCCCCTCCGGGGCTTGTTGATCGACTGCGCGGCCTTCGGCCTT
GCCCAAGGTGGCGCTGCCCCCTTGGAACCCCCGCACTCGCCGCCGTGAGGCTCGGGGGGCAGGCGGGCGG
GCTTCGCCCTTCGACTGCCCCCACTCGCATRGGCTTGGGTCGTTCCAGGCGCGTCAAGGCCAAGCCGCTG
CGCGGTCGCTGCGCGAGCCTTGACCCGCCTTCCACTTGGTGTCCAACCGGCAAGCGAAGCGCGCAGGCCG
CAGGCCGGAGGCTTTTCCCCAGAGAAAATTAAAAAAATTGATGGGGCAAGGCCGCAGGCCGCGCAGTTGG
AGCCGGTGGGTATGTGGTCGAAGGCTGGGTAGCGTTCACCGACAAACAACAGATAAAACGAAAGGCCCAG
TCTTTCGACTGAGCCTTTCGTTTTATTTGATGCCTGGCTCTAGTAGTGATCTACACTAGCACTATCAGTG
TTATTAAGACCCACTTTCACATTTAAGTTGTTTTTCTAATCCGCATATGATCAATTCAAGGCCGAATAAG
AAGGCTGGCTCTGCACCTTGGTGATCAAATAATTCGATAGCTTGTCGTAATAATGGCGGCATACTATCAG
TAGTAGGTGTTTCCCTTTCTTCTTTAGCGACTTGATGCTCTTGATCTTCCAATACGCAACCTAAAGTAAA
ATGCCCCACAGCGCTGAGTGCATATAATGCATTCTCTAGTGAAAAACCTTGTTGGCATAAAAAGGCTAAT
TGATTTTCGAGAGTTTCATACTGTTTTTCTGTAGGCCGTGTACCTAAATGTACTTTTGCTCCATCGCGAT
GACTTAGTAAAGCACATCTAAAACTTTTAGCGTTATTACGTAAAAAATCTTGCCAGCTTTCCCCTTCTAA
AGGGCAAAAGTGAGTATGGTGCCTATCTAACATCTCAATGGCTAAGGCGTCGAGCAAAGCCCGCTTATTT
TTTACATGCCAATACAATGTAGGCTGCTCTACACCTAGCTTCTGGGCGAGTTTACGGGTTGTTAAACCTT
CGATTCCGACCTCATTAAGCAGCTCTAATGCGCTGTTAATCACTTTACTTTTATCTAATCTAGACATCAT
TAATTCCTAATTTTTGTTGACACTCTATCGTTGATAGAGTTATTTTACCACTCCCTATCAGTGATAGAGA
AAAGAATTCAAAAGATCTTTTAAGAAGGAGATATACATATGCATCATCATCATCATCATCATGGAGAAAG
CTTGTTTAAGGGGCCGCGTGATTACAACCCGATATCGAGCACCATTTGTCATTTGACGAATGAATCTGAT
GGGCACACAACATCGTTGTATGGTATTGGATTTGGTCCCTTCATCATTACAAACAAGCACTTGTTTAGAA
GAAATAATGGAACACTGTTGGTCCAATCACTACATGGTGTATTCAAGGTCAAGAACACCACGACTTTGCA
ACAACACCTCATTGATGGGAGGGACATGATAATTATTCGCATGCCTAAGGATTTCCCACCATTTCCTCAA
AAGCTGAAATTTAGAGAGCCACAAAGGGAAGAGCGCATATGTCTTGTGACAACCAACTTCCAAACTAAGA
GCATGTCTAGCATGGTGTCAGACACTAGTTGCACATTCCCTTCATCTGATGGCATATTCTGGAAGCATTG
GATTCAAACCAAGGATGGGCAGTGTGGCAGTCCATTAGTATCAACTAGAGATGGGTTCATTGTTGGTATA
CACTCAGCATCGAATTTCACCAACACAAACAATTATTTCACAAGCGTGCCGAAAAACTTCATGGAATTGT
TGACAAATCAGGAGGCGCAGCAGTGGGTTAGTGGTTGGCGATTAAATGCTGACTCAGTATTGTGGGGGGG
CCATAAAGTTTTCATGGTGAAACCTGAAGAGCCTTTTCAGCCAGTTAAGGAAGCGACTCAACTCATGAAT
CGTCGTCGCCGTCGCTAAGTCCATCAGCTTGTCCAGCAGGGTTGTCCACGGGCCGAGCGAAGCGAGCCAG
CCGGTGGCCGCGGAACAAAACTAAAGCGCCACAAGGGCGCTTTAGTTTGTTTTCAGTCCAGTTACGCTGG
AGTCTGAGGCTCGTCCTGAATGATATCAAGCTTGAATTCGCGGCCGCTTCTAGAGTTGACAGCTAGCTCA
GTCCTAGGTACTGTGCTAGCTACTAGATATCGCTCAATACTGACCAAGGAGGTATCTACAATG
